Addgene plasmid #82843: pDONR223_EGFR_p.K754E
Purpose: Gateway Donor vector containing EGFR, part of the Target Accelerator Plasmid Collection.
Depositing lab: Jesse Boehm & Matthew Meyerson & David Root. Depositing organization: Broad Institute. Publication: High-throughput Phenotyping of Lung Cancer Somatic Mutations. Berger AH, Brooks AN, Wu X, Shrestha Y, Chouinard C, Piccioni F, Bagul M, Kamburov A, Imielinski M, Hogstrom L, Zhu C, Yang X, Pantel S, Sakai R, Watson J, Kaplan N, Campbell JD, Singh S, Root DE, Narayan R, Natoli T, Lahr DL, Tirosh I, Tamayo P, Getz G, Wong B, Doench J, Subramanian A, Golub TR, Meyerson M, Boehm JS. Cancer Cell. 2016 Aug 8;30(2):214-28. doi: 10.1016/j.ccell.2016.06.022. Epub 2016 Jul 28. PubMed 27478040.
Backbone
  Vector backbone: pDONR223
  Backbone manufacturer: Invitrogen
  Vector type: Gateway Entry vector
Growth in bacteria
  Bacterial resistance: Spectinomycin, 50 μg/mL
  Growth temperature: 37°C
  Growth strain: DH5alpha
  Copy number: High Copy
Gene/Insert
  Gene/Insert name: EGFR
  Species: H. sapiens (human)
  Mutation: K754E
  GenBank ID: NM_005228
  Entrez Gene: EGFR (a.k.a. ERBB, ERBB1, ERRP, HER1, NISBD2, NNCIS, PIG61, mENA)
  Promoter: None
  Cloning method: Gateway Cloning
  Sequencing primers: 5′ M13pUC-fwd; 3′ M13-Rev
Terms and licenses: Academic/Nonprofit Terms; Industry Terms: Not Available to Industry
Depositor comments: CLOSED (stop codon immediately follows insert)
How to cite: pDONR223_EGFR_p.K754E was a gift from Jesse Boehm & Matthew Meyerson & David Root (Addgene plasmid # 82843 ; http://n2t.net/addgene:82843 ; RRID:Addgene_82843)
