[The description below was written by a language model from this plasmid's Addgene catalogue record and the feature table of its GenBank file.]
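Description:
pDONR223_EGFR_p.K754E is a 6,426 bp Gateway entry clone built on the Invitrogen pDONR223 backbone, carrying the human epidermal growth factor receptor (EGFR) open reading frame with the K754E amino-acid substitution. It is propagated in E. coli from a high-copy ColE1/pUC-type origin and selected through the aadA (SmR) gene, which encodes an aminoglycoside adenylyltransferase that confers resistance to spectinomycin and streptomycin. The rrnB T1 and T2 transcription terminators lie upstream of the cloning region, where they insulate the insert from read-through transcription originating in the backbone.

The EGFR coding sequence, annotated as the receptor precursor, is flanked by attL1 and attL2 recombination sites. These allow the insert to be moved directionally into any attR-containing destination vector by an LR Clonase reaction. The record lists no promoter for the insert, so the plasmid is a shuttle and archival form rather than an expression construct. A T7 promoter sits just outside attL2 and points back toward the insert in the antisense direction, so it does not drive EGFR expression. The clone is in "closed" format, meaning a stop codon immediately follows the ORF. After transfer it will therefore yield native or N-terminally tagged protein but cannot be fused to C-terminal tags supplied by a destination vector. M13 forward and reverse primer sites bracket the att-flanked cassette for sequence verification.

The plasmid belongs to the Target Accelerator Plasmid Collection, a set of wild-type and mutant alleles assembled for high-throughput functional phenotyping of somatic mutations found in lung cancer. Its typical use is as a source for making expression clones that compare the K754E variant with wild-type EGFR.
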