LOCUS       Exported 6426 bp ds-DNA circular SYN 13-MAY-2021
DEFINITION  Gateway Donor vector containing EGFR, part of the Target Accelerator
            Plasmid Collection..
ACCESSION   .
VERSION     .
KEYWORDS    pDONR223_EGFR_p.K754E
SOURCE      synthetic DNA construct
  ORGANISM  synthetic DNA construct
REFERENCE   1 (bases 1 to 6426)
  AUTHORS   Berger AH, Brooks AN, Wu X, Shrestha Y, Chouinard C, Piccioni F,
            Bagul M, Kamburov A, Imielinski M, Hogstrom L, Zhu C, Yang X, Pantel
            S, Sakai R, Watson J, Kaplan N, Campbell JD, Singh S, Root DE,
            Narayan R, Natoli T, Lahr DL, Tirosh I, Tamayo P, Getz G, Wong B,
            Doench J, Subramanian A, Golub TR, Meyerson M, Boehm JS
  TITLE     High-throughput Phenotyping of Lung Cancer Somatic Mutations.
  JOURNAL   Cancer Cell. 2016 Aug 8;30(2):214-28. doi:
            10.1016/j.ccell.2016.06.022. Epub 2016 Jul 28.
  PUBMED    27478040
REFERENCE   2 (bases 1 to 6426)
  AUTHORS   .
  TITLE     Direct Submission
  JOURNAL   Exported May 13, 2021 from SnapGene Server 1.1.58
            http://www.snapgene.com
FEATURES             Location/Qualifiers
     source          1..6426
                     /organism="synthetic DNA construct"
                     /mol_type="other DNA"
     primer_bind     43..65
                     /label=M13/pUC Forward
                     /note="In lacZ gene"
     primer_bind     57..74
                     /label=M13 Forward
                     /note="In lacZ gene. Also called M13-F20 or M13 (-21)
                     Forward"
     primer_bind     58..74
                     /label=M13 fwd
                     /note="common sequencing primer, one of multiple similar
                     variants"
     protein_bind    90..189
                     /gene="mutant version of attL"
                     /label=attL1
                     /bound_moiety="LR Clonase(TM)"
                     /note="recombination site for the Gateway(R) LR reaction"
     CDS             192..3824
                     /codon_start=1
                     /product="precursor of human epidermal growth factor
                     receptor"
                     /label=EGFR
                     /translation="MRPSGTAGAALLALLAALCPASRALEEKKVCQGTSNKLTQLGTFE
                     DHFLSLQRMFNNCEVVLGNLEITYVQRNYDLSFLKTIQEVAGYVLIALNTVERIPLENL
                     QIIRGNMYYENSYALAVLSNYDANKTGLKELPMRNLQEILHGAVRFSNNPALCNVESIQ
                     WRDIVSSDFLSNMSMDFQNHLGSCQKCDPSCPNGSCWGAGEENCQKLTKIICAQQCSGR
                     CRGKSPSDCCHNQCAAGCTGPRESDCLVCRKFRDEATCKDTCPPLMLYNPTTYQMDVNP
                     EGKYSFGATCVKKCPRNYVVTDHGSCVRACGADSYEMEEDGVRKCKKCEGPCRKVCNGI
                     GIGEFKDSLSINATNIKHFKNCTSISGDLHILPVAFRGDSFTHTPPLDPQELDILKTVK
                     EITGFLLIQAWPENRTDLHAFENLEIIRGRTKQHGQFSLAVVSLNITSLGLRSLKEISD
                     GDVIISGNKNLCYANTINWKKLFGTSGQKTKIISNRGENSCKATGQVCHALCSPEGCWG
                     PEPRDCVSCRNVSRGRECVDKCNLLEGEPREFVENSECIQCHPECLPQAMNITCTGRGP
                     DNCIQCAHYIDGPHCVKTCPAGVMGENNTLVWKYADAGHVCHLCHPNCTYGCTGPGLEG
                     CPTNGPKIPSIATGMVGALLLLLVVALGIGLFMRRRHIVRKRTLRRLLQERELVEPLTP
                     SGEAPNQALLRILKETEFKKIKVLGSGAFGTVYKGLWIPEGEKVKIPVAIKELREATSP
                     EANKEILDEAYVMASVDNPHVCRLLGICLTSTVQLITQLMPFGCLLDYVREHKDNIGSQ
                     YLLNWCVQIAKGMNYLEDRRLVHRDLAARNVLVKTPQHVKITDFGLAKLLGAEEKEYHA
                     EGGKVPIKWMALESILHRIYTHQSDVWSYGVTVWELMTFGSKPYDGIPASEISSILEKG
                     ERLPQPPICTIDVYMIMVKCWMIDADSRPKFRELIIEFSKMARDPQRYLVIQGDERMHL
                     PSPTDSNFYRALMDEEDMDDVVDADEYLIPQQGFFSSPSTSRTPLLSSLSATSNNSTVA
                     CIDRNGLQSCPIKEDSFLQRYSSDPTGALTEDSIDDTFLPVPEYINQSVPKRPAGSVQN
                     PVYHNQPLNPAPSRDPHYQDPHSTAVGNPEYLNTVQPTCVNSTFDSPAHWAQKGSHQIS
                     LDNPDYQQDFFPKEAKPNGIFKGSTAENAEYLRVAPQSSEFIGA"
     protein_bind    complement(3826..3925)
                     /gene="mutant version of attL"
                     /label=attL2
                     /bound_moiety="LR Clonase(TM)"
                     /note="recombination site for the Gateway(R) LR reaction"
     primer_bind     complement(3942..3961)
                     /label=T7
                     /note="T7 promoter, forward primer"
     promoter        complement(3943..3961)
                     /label=T7 promoter
                     /note="promoter for bacteriophage T7 RNA polymerase"
     primer_bind     complement(3966..3982)
                     /label=M13 rev
                     /note="common sequencing primer, one of multiple similar
                     variants"
     primer_bind     complement(3966..3982)
                     /label=M13 Reverse
                     /note="In lacZ gene. Also called M13-rev"
     CDS             4413..5204
                     /codon_start=1
                     /gene="aadA"
                     /product="aminoglycoside adenylyltransferase (Murphy,
                     1985)"
                     /label=SmR
                     /note="confers resistance to spectinomycin and
                     streptomycin"
                     /translation="MREAVIAEVSTQLSEVVGVIERHLEPTLLAVHLYGSAVDGGLKPH
                     SDIDLLVTVTVRLDETTRRALINDLLETSASPGESEILRAVEVTIVVHDDIIPWRYPAK
                     RELQFGEWQRNDILAGIFEPATIDIDLAILLTKAREHSVALVGPAAEELFDPVPEQDLF
                     EALNETLTLWNSPPDWAGDERNVVLTLSRIWYSAVTGKIAPKDVAADWAMERLPAQYQP
                     VILEARQAYLGQEEDRLASRADQLEEFVHYVKGEITKVVGK"
     rep_origin      5297..5885
                     /direction=RIGHT
                     /label=ori
                     /note="high-copy-number ColE1/pMB1/pBR322/pUC origin of
                     replication"
     primer_bind     5786..5805
                     /label=pBR322ori-F
                     /note="pBR322 origin, forward primer"
     primer_bind     6039..6056
                     /label=L4440
                     /note="L4440 vector, forward primer"
     terminator      6215..6242
                     /label=rrnB T2 terminator
                     /note="transcription terminator T2 from the E. coli rrnB
                     gene"
     terminator      6334..6420
                     /gene="Escherichia coli rrnB"
                     /label=rrnB T1 terminator
                     /note="transcription terminator T1 from the E. coli rrnB
                     gene"
ORIGIN
        1 ggcagttccc tactctcgcg ttaacgctag catggatgtt ttcccagtca cgacgttgta
       61 aaacgacggc cagtcttaag ctcgggcccc aaataatgat tttattttga ctgatagtga
      121 cctgttcgtt gcaacaaatt gatgagcaat gcttttttat aatgccaact ttgtacaaaa
      181 aagttggcac catgcgaccc tccgggacgg ccggggcagc gctcctggcg ctgctggctg
      241 cgctctgccc ggcgagtcgg gctctggagg aaaagaaagt ttgccaaggc acgagtaaca
      301 agctcacgca gttgggcact tttgaagatc attttctcag cctccagagg atgttcaata
      361 actgtgaggt ggtccttggg aatttggaaa ttacctatgt gcagaggaat tatgatcttt
      421 ccttcttaaa gaccatccag gaggtggctg gttatgtcct cattgccctc aacacagtgg
      481 agcgaattcc tttggaaaac ctgcagatca tcagaggaaa tatgtactac gaaaattcct
      541 atgccttagc agtcttatct aactatgatg caaataaaac cggactgaag gagctgccca
      601 tgagaaattt acaggaaatc ctgcatggcg ccgtgcggtt cagcaacaac cctgccctgt
      661 gcaacgtgga gagcatccag tggcgggaca tagtcagcag tgactttctc agcaacatgt
      721 cgatggactt ccagaaccac ctgggcagct gccaaaagtg tgatccaagc tgtcccaatg
      781 ggagctgctg gggtgcagga gaggagaact gccagaaact gaccaaaatc atctgtgccc
      841 agcagtgctc cgggcgctgc cgtggcaagt cccccagtga ctgctgccac aaccagtgtg
      901 ctgcaggctg cacaggcccc cgggagagcg actgcctggt ctgccgcaaa ttccgagacg
      961 aagccacgtg caaggacacc tgccccccac tcatgctcta caaccccacc acgtaccaga
     1021 tggatgtgaa ccccgagggc aaatacagct ttggtgccac ctgcgtgaag aagtgtcccc
     1081 gtaattatgt ggtgacagat cacggctcgt gcgtccgagc ctgtggggcc gacagctatg
     1141 agatggagga agacggcgtc cgcaagtgta agaagtgcga agggccttgc cgcaaagtgt
     1201 gtaacggaat aggtattggt gaatttaaag actcactctc cataaatgct acgaatatta
     1261 aacacttcaa aaactgcacc tccatcagtg gcgatctcca catcctgccg gtggcattta
     1321 ggggtgactc cttcacacat actcctcctc tggatccaca ggaactggat attctgaaaa
     1381 ccgtaaagga aatcacaggg tttttgctga ttcaggcttg gcctgaaaac aggacggacc
     1441 tccatgcctt tgagaaccta gaaatcatac gcggcaggac caagcaacat ggtcagtttt
     1501 ctcttgcagt cgtcagcctg aacataacat ccttgggatt acgctccctc aaggagataa
     1561 gtgatggaga tgtgataatt tcaggaaaca aaaatttgtg ctatgcaaat acaataaact
     1621 ggaaaaaact gtttgggacc tccggtcaga aaaccaaaat tataagcaac agaggtgaaa
     1681 acagctgcaa ggccacaggc caggtctgcc atgccttgtg ctcccccgag ggctgctggg
     1741 gcccggagcc cagggactgc gtctcttgcc ggaatgtcag ccgaggcagg gaatgcgtgg
     1801 acaagtgcaa ccttctggag ggtgagccaa gggagtttgt ggagaactct gagtgcatac
     1861 agtgccaccc agagtgcctg cctcaggcca tgaacatcac ctgcacagga cggggaccag
     1921 acaactgtat ccagtgtgcc cactacattg acggccccca ctgcgtcaag acctgcccgg
     1981 caggagtcat gggagaaaac aacaccctgg tctggaagta cgcagacgcc ggccatgtgt
     2041 gccacctgtg ccatccaaac tgcacctacg gatgcactgg gccaggtctt gaaggctgtc
     2101 caacgaatgg gcctaagatc ccgtccatcg ccactgggat ggtgggggcc ctcctcttgc
     2161 tgctggtggt ggccctgggg atcggcctct tcatgcgaag gcgccacatc gttcggaagc
     2221 gcacgctgcg gaggctgctg caggagaggg agcttgtgga gcctcttaca cccagtggag
     2281 aagctcccaa ccaagctctc ttgaggatct tgaaggaaac tgaattcaaa aagatcaaag
     2341 tgctgggctc cggtgcgttc ggcacggtgt ataagggact ctggatccca gaaggtgaga
     2401 aagttaaaat tcccgtcgct atcaaggaat taagagaagc aacatctccg gaagccaaca
     2461 aggaaatcct cgatgaagcc tacgtgatgg ccagcgtgga caacccccac gtgtgccgcc
     2521 tgctgggcat ctgcctcacc tccaccgtgc aactcatcac gcagctcatg cccttcggct
     2581 gcctcctgga ctatgtccgg gaacacaaag acaatattgg ctcccagtac ctgctcaact
     2641 ggtgtgtgca gatcgcaaag ggcatgaact acttggagga ccgtcgcttg gtgcaccgcg
     2701 acctggcagc caggaacgta ctggtgaaaa caccgcagca tgtcaagatc acagattttg
     2761 ggctggccaa actgctgggt gcggaagaga aagaatacca tgcagaagga ggcaaagtgc
     2821 ctatcaagtg gatggcattg gaatcaattt tacacagaat ctatacccac cagagtgatg
     2881 tctggagcta cggggtgacc gtttgggagt tgatgacctt tggatccaag ccatatgacg
     2941 gaatccctgc cagcgagatc tcctccatcc tggagaaagg agaacgcctc cctcagccac
     3001 ccatatgtac catcgatgtc tacatgatca tggtcaagtg ctggatgata gacgcagata
     3061 gtcgcccaaa gttccgtgag ttgatcatcg aattctccaa aatggcccga gacccccagc
     3121 gctaccttgt cattcagggg gatgaaagaa tgcatttgcc aagtcctaca gactccaact
     3181 tctaccgtgc cctgatggat gaagaagaca tggacgacgt ggtggatgcc gacgagtacc
     3241 tcatcccaca gcagggcttc ttcagcagcc cctccacgtc acggactccc ctcctgagct
     3301 ctctgagtgc aaccagcaac aattccaccg tggcttgcat tgatagaaat gggctgcaaa
     3361 gctgtcccat caaggaagac agcttcttgc agcgatacag ctcagacccc acaggcgcct
     3421 tgactgagga cagcatagac gacaccttcc tcccagtgcc tgaatacata aaccagtccg
     3481 ttcccaaaag gcccgctggc tctgtgcaga atcctgtcta tcacaatcag cctctgaacc
     3541 ccgcgcccag cagagaccca cactaccagg acccccacag cactgcagtg ggcaaccccg
     3601 agtatctcaa cactgtccag cccacctgtg tcaacagcac attcgacagc cctgcccact
     3661 gggcccagaa aggcagccac caaattagcc tggacaaccc tgactaccag caggacttct
     3721 ttcccaagga agccaagcca aatggcatct ttaagggctc cacagctgaa aatgcagaat
     3781 acctaagggt cgcgccacaa agcagtgaat ttattggagc atgattgcca actttcttgt
     3841 acaaagttgg cattataaga aagcattgct tatcaatttg ttgcaacgaa caggtcacta
     3901 tcagtcaaaa taaaatcatt atttgccatc cagctgatat cccctatagt gagtcgtatt
     3961 acatggtcat agctgtttcc tggcagctct ggcccgtgtc tcaaaatctc tgatgttaca
     4021 ttgcacaaga taaaaatata tcatcatgcc tcctctagac cagccaggac agaaatgcct
     4081 cgacttcgct gctacccaag gttgccgggt gacgcacacc gtggaaacgg atgaaggcac
     4141 gaacccagtg gacataagcc tgttcggttc gtaagctgta atgcaagtag cgtatgcgct
     4201 cacgcaactg gtccagaacc ttgaccgaac gcagcggtgg taacggcgca gtggcggttt
     4261 tcatggcttg ttatgactgt ttttttgggg tacagtctat gcctcgggca tccaagcagc
     4321 aagcgcgtta cgccgtgggt cgatgtttga tgttatggag cagcaacgat gttacgcagc
     4381 agggcagtcg ccctaaaaca aagttaaaca ttatgaggga agcggtgatc gccgaagtat
     4441 cgactcaact atcagaggta gttggcgtca tcgagcgcca tctcgaaccg acgttgctgg
     4501 ccgtacattt gtacggctcc gcagtggatg gcggcctgaa gccacacagt gatattgatt
     4561 tgctggttac ggtgaccgta aggcttgatg aaacaacgcg gcgagctttg atcaacgacc
     4621 ttttggaaac ttcggcttcc cctggagaga gcgagattct ccgcgctgta gaagtcacca
     4681 ttgttgtgca cgacgacatc attccgtggc gttatccagc taagcgcgaa ctgcaatttg
     4741 gagaatggca gcgcaatgac attcttgcag gtatcttcga gccagccacg atcgacattg
     4801 atctggctat cttgctgaca aaagcaagag aacatagcgt tgccttggta ggtccagcgg
     4861 cggaggaact ctttgatccg gttcctgaac aggatctatt tgaggcgcta aatgaaacct
     4921 taacgctatg gaactcgccg cccgactggg ctggcgatga gcgaaatgta gtgcttacgt
     4981 tgtcccgcat ttggtacagc gcagtaaccg gcaaaatcgc gccgaaggat gtcgctgccg
     5041 actgggcaat ggagcgcctg ccggcccagt atcagcccgt catacttgaa gctagacagg
     5101 cttatcttgg acaagaagaa gatcgcttgg cctcgcgcgc agatcagttg gaagaatttg
     5161 tccactacgt gaaaggcgag atcaccaagg tagtcggcaa ataaccctcg agccacccat
     5221 gaccaaaatc ccttaacgtg agttacgcgt cgttccactg agcgtcagac cccgtagaaa
     5281 agatcaaagg atcttcttga gatccttttt ttctgcgcgt aatctgctgc ttgcaaacaa
     5341 aaaaaccacc gctaccagcg gtggtttgtt tgccggatca agagctacca actctttttc
     5401 cgaaggtaac tggcttcagc agagcgcaga taccaaatac tgttcttcta gtgtagccgt
     5461 agttaggcca ccacttcaag aactctgtag caccgcctac atacctcgct ctgctaatcc
     5521 tgttaccagt ggctgctgcc agtggcgata agtcgtgtct taccgggttg gactcaagac
     5581 gatagttacc ggataaggcg cagcggtcgg gctgaacggg gggttcgtgc acacagccca
     5641 gcttggagcg aacgacctac accgaactga gatacctaca gcgtgagcta tgagaaagcg
     5701 ccacgcttcc cgaagggaga aaggcggaca ggtatccggt aagcggcagg gtcggaacag
     5761 gagagcgcac gagggagctt ccagggggaa acgcctggta tctttatagt cctgtcgggt
     5821 ttcgccacct ctgacttgag cgtcgatttt tgtgatgctc gtcagggggg cggagcctat
     5881 ggaaaaacgc cagcaacgcg gcctttttac ggttcctggc cttttgctgg ccttttgctc
     5941 acatgttctt tcctgcgtta tcccctgatt ctgtggataa ccgtattacc gcctttgagt
     6001 gagctgatac cgctcgccgc agccgaacga ccgagcgcag cgagtcagtg agcgaggaag
     6061 cggaagagcg cccaatacgc aaaccgcctc tccccgcgcg ttggccgatt cattaatgca
     6121 gctggcacga caggtttccc gactggaaag cgggcagtga gcgcaacgca attaatacgc
     6181 gtaccgctag ccaggaagag tttgtagaaa cgcaaaaagg ccatccgtca ggatggcctt
     6241 ctgcttagtt tgatgcctgg cagtttatgg cgggcgtcct gcccgccacc ctccgggccg
     6301 ttgcttcaca acgttcaaat ccgctcccgg cggatttgtc ctactcagga gagcgttcac
     6361 cgacaaacaa cagataaaac gaaaggccca gtcttccgac tgagcctttc gttttatttg
     6421 atgcct
//
