>Addgene plasmid #82843 | pDONR223_EGFR_p.K754E | depositor partial sequence | sequence record 157569 | Insert sequence
ATGCGACCCTCCGGGACGGCCGGGGCAGCGCTCCTGGCGCTGCTGGCTGCGCTCTGCCCGGCGAGTCGGG
CTCTGGAGGAAAAGAAAGTTTGCCAAGGCACGAGTAACAAGCTCACGCAGTTGGGCACTTTTGAAGATCA
TTTTCTCAGCCTCCAGAGGATGTTCAATAACTGTGAGGTGGTCCTTGGGAATTTGGAAATTACCTATGTG
CAGAGGAATTATGATCTTTCCTTCTTAAAGACCATCCAGGAGGTGGCTGGTTATGTCCTCATTGCCCTCA
ACACAGTGGAGCGAATTCCTTTGGAAAACCTGCAGATCATCAGAGGAAATATGTACTACGAAAATTCCTA
TGCCTTAGCAGTCTTATCTAACTATGATGCAAATAAAACCGGACTGAAGGAGCTGCCCATGAGAAATTTA
CAGGAAATCCTGCATGGCGCCGTGCGGTTCAGCAACAACCCTGCCCTGTGCAACGTGGAGAGCATCCAGT
GGCGGGACATAGTCAGCAGTGACTTTCTCAGCAACATGTCGATGGACTTCCAGAACCACCTGGGCAGCTG
CCAAAAGTGTGATCCAAGCTGTCCCAATGGGAGCTGCTGGGGTGCAGGAGAGGAGAACTGCCAGAAACTG
ACCAAAATCATCTGTGCCCAGCAGTGCTCCGGGCGCTGCCGTGGCAAGTCCCCCAGTGACTGCTGCCACA
ACCAGTGTGCTGCAGGCTGCACAGGCCCCCGGGAGAGCGACTGCCTGGTCTGCCGCAAATTCCGAGACGA
AGCCACGTGCAAGGACACCTGCCCCCCACTCATGCTCTACAACCCCACCACGTACCAGATGGATGTGAAC
CCCGAGGGCAAATACAGCTTTGGTGCCACCTGCGTGAAGAAGTGTCCCCGTAATTATGTGGTGACAGATC
ACGGCTCGTGCGTCCGAGCCTGTGGGGCCGACAGCTATGAGATGGAGGAAGACGGCGTCCGCAAGTGTAA
GAAGTGCGAAGGGCCTTGCCGCAAAGTGTGTAACGGAATAGGTATTGGTGAATTTAAAGACTCACTCTCC
ATAAATGCTACGAATATTAAACACTTCAAAAACTGCACCTCCATCAGTGGCGATCTCCACATCCTGCCGG
TGGCATTTAGGGGTGACTCCTTCACACATACTCCTCCTCTGGATCCACAGGAACTGGATATTCTGAAAAC
CGTAAAGGAAATCACAGGGTTTTTGCTGATTCAGGCTTGGCCTGAAAACAGGACGGACCTCCATGCCTTT
GAGAACCTAGAAATCATACGCGGCAGGACCAAGCAACATGGTCAGTTTTCTCTTGCAGTCGTCAGCCTGA
ACATAACATCCTTGGGATTACGCTCCCTCAAGGAGATAAGTGATGGAGATGTGATAATTTCAGGAAACAA
AAATTTGTGCTATGCAAATACAATAAACTGGAAAAAACTGTTTGGGACCTCCGGTCAGAAAACCAAAATT
ATAAGCAACAGAGGTGAAAACAGCTGCAAGGCCACAGGCCAGGTCTGCCATGCCTTGTGCTCCCCCGAGG
GCTGCTGGGGCCCGGAGCCCAGGGACTGCGTCTCTTGCCGGAATGTCAGCCGAGGCAGGGAATGCGTGGA
CAAGTGCAACCTTCTGGAGGGTGAGCCAAGGGAGTTTGTGGAGAACTCTGAGTGCATACAGTGCCACCCA
GAGTGCCTGCCTCAGGCCATGAACATCACCTGCACAGGACGGGGACCAGACAACTGTATCCAGTGTGCCC
ACTACATTGACGGCCCCCACTGCGTCAAGACCTGCCCGGCAGGAGTCATGGGAGAAAACAACACCCTGGT
CTGGAAGTACGCAGACGCCGGCCATGTGTGCCACCTGTGCCATCCAAACTGCACCTACGGATGCACTGGG
CCAGGTCTTGAAGGCTGTCCAACGAATGGGCCTAAGATCCCGTCCATCGCCACTGGGATGGTGGGGGCCC
TCCTCTTGCTGCTGGTGGTGGCCCTGGGGATCGGCCTCTTCATGCGAAGGCGCCACATCGTTCGGAAGCG
CACGCTGCGGAGGCTGCTGCAGGAGAGGGAGCTTGTGGAGCCTCTTACACCCAGTGGAGAAGCTCCCAAC
CAAGCTCTCTTGAGGATCTTGAAGGAAACTGAATTCAAAAAGATCAAAGTGCTGGGCTCCGGTGCGTTCG
GCACGGTGTATAAGGGACTCTGGATCCCAGAAGGTGAGAAAGTTAAAATTCCCGTCGCTATCAAGGAATT
AAGAGAAGCAACATCTCCGGAAGCCAACAAGGAAATCCTCGATGAAGCCTACGTGATGGCCAGCGTGGAC
AACCCCCACGTGTGCCGCCTGCTGGGCATCTGCCTCACCTCCACCGTGCAACTCATCACGCAGCTCATGC
CCTTCGGCTGCCTCCTGGACTATGTCCGGGAACACAAAGACAATATTGGCTCCCAGTACCTGCTCAACTG
GTGTGTGCAGATCGCAAAGGGCATGAACTACTTGGAGGACCGTCGCTTGGTGCACCGCGACCTGGCAGCC
AGGAACGTACTGGTGAAAACACCGCAGCATGTCAAGATCACAGATTTTGGGCTGGCCAAACTGCTGGGTG
CGGAAGAGAAAGAATACCATGCAGAAGGAGGCAAAGTGCCTATCAAGTGGATGGCATTGGAATCAATTTT
ACACAGAATCTATACCCACCAGAGTGATGTCTGGAGCTACGGGGTGACCGTTTGGGAGTTGATGACCTTT
GGATCCAAGCCATATGACGGAATCCCTGCCAGCGAGATCTCCTCCATCCTGGAGAAAGGAGAACGCCTCC
CTCAGCCACCCATATGTACCATCGATGTCTACATGATCATGGTCAAGTGCTGGATGATAGACGCAGATAG
TCGCCCAAAGTTCCGTGAGTTGATCATCGAATTCTCCAAAATGGCCCGAGACCCCCAGCGCTACCTTGTC
ATTCAGGGGGATGAAAGAATGCATTTGCCAAGTCCTACAGACTCCAACTTCTACCGTGCCCTGATGGATG
AAGAAGACATGGACGACGTGGTGGATGCCGACGAGTACCTCATCCCACAGCAGGGCTTCTTCAGCAGCCC
CTCCACGTCACGGACTCCCCTCCTGAGCTCTCTGAGTGCAACCAGCAACAATTCCACCGTGGCTTGCATT
GATAGAAATGGGCTGCAAAGCTGTCCCATCAAGGAAGACAGCTTCTTGCAGCGATACAGCTCAGACCCCA
CAGGCGCCTTGACTGAGGACAGCATAGACGACACCTTCCTCCCAGTGCCTGAATACATAAACCAGTCCGT
TCCCAAAAGGCCCGCTGGCTCTGTGCAGAATCCTGTCTATCACAATCAGCCTCTGAACCCCGCGCCCAGC
AGAGACCCACACTACCAGGACCCCCACAGCACTGCAGTGGGCAACCCCGAGTATCTCAACACTGTCCAGC
CCACCTGTGTCAACAGCACATTCGACAGCCCTGCCCACTGGGCCCAGAAAGGCAGCCACCAAATTAGCCT
GGACAACCCTGACTACCAGCAGGACTTCTTTCCCAAGGAAGCCAAGCCAAATGGCATCTTTAAGGGCTCC
ACAGCTGAAAATGCAGAATACCTAAGGGTCGCGCCACAAAGCAGTGAATTTATTGGAGCATGA
